>Addgene plasmid #146887 | pT7-EGFP-C1-HsTNRC6Biso1 1-1218_L | depositor full sequence | sequence record 289334 | Full Sequence
TAGTTATTAATAGTAATCAATTACGGGGTCATTAGTTCATAGCCCATATATGGAGTTCCGCGTTACATAA
CTTACGGTAAATGGCCCGCCTGGCTGACCGCCCAACGACCCCCGCCCATTGACGTCAATAATGACGTATG
TTCCCATAGTAACGCCAATAGGGACTTTCCATTGACGTCAATGGGTGGAGTATTTACGGTAAACTGCCCA
CTTGGCAGTACATCAAGTGTATCATATGCCAAGTACGCCCCCTATTGACGTCAATGACGGTAAATGGCCC
GCCTGGCATTATGCCCAGTACATGACCTTATGGGACTTTCCTACTTGGCAGTACATCTACGTATTAGTCA
TCGCTATTACCATGGTGATGCGGTTTTGGCAGTACATCAATGGGCGTGGATAGCGGTTTGACTCACGGGG
ATTTCCAAGTCTCCACCCCATTGACGTCAATGGGAGTTTGTTTTGGCACCAAAATCAACGGGACTTTCCA
AAATGTCGTAACAACTCCGCCCCATTGACGCAAATGGGCGGTAGGCGTGTACGGTGGGAGGTCTATATAA
GCAGAGCTCTCTGGCTAACTAGAGAACCCACTGCTTACTGGCTTATCGAAATTAATACGACTCACTATAG
GGAGACCCAAGCTCTAGCGCTACCGGTCGCCACCATGGTGAGCAAGGGCGAGGAGCTGTTCACCGGGGTG
GTGCCCATCCTGGTCGAGCTGGACGGCGACGTAAACGGCCACAAGTTCAGCGTGTCCGGCGAGGGCGAGG
GCGATGCCACCTACGGCAAGCTGACCCTGAAGTTCATCTGCACCACCGGCAAGCTGCCCGTGCCCTGGCC
CACCCTCGTGACCACCCTGACCTACGGCGTGCAGTGCTTCAGCCGCTACCCCGACCACATGAAGCAGCAC
GACTTCTTCAAGTCCGCCATGCCCGAAGGCTACGTCCAGGAGCGCACCATCTTCTTCAAGGACGACGGCA
ACTACAAGACCCGCGCCGAGGTGAAGTTCGAGGGCGACACCCTGGTGAACCGCATCGAGCTGAAGGGCAT
CGACTTCAAGGAGGACGGCAACATCCTGGGGCACAAGCTGGAGTACAACTACAACAGCCACAACGTCTAT
ATCATGGCCGACAAGCAGAAGAACGGCATCAAGGTGAACTTCAAGATCCGCCACAACATCGAGGACGGCA
GCGTGCAGCTCGCCGACCACTACCAGCAGAACACCCCCATCGGCGACGGCCCCGTGCTGCTGCCCGACAA
CCACTACCTGAGCACCCAGTCCGCCCTGAGCAAAGACCCCAACGAGAAGCGCGATCACATGGTCCTGCTG
GAGTTCGTGACCGCCGCCGGGATCACTCTCGGCATGGACGAGCTGTACAAGTCCGGACTCAGATCTCGAG
CTCAAGCTTCGATGAGAGAGAAGGAGCAAGAAAGGGAAGAACAGTTAATGGAAGACAAGAAAAGGAAGAA
AGAGGATAAAAAGAAAAAAGAAGCCACTCAGAAGGTCACGGAACAAAAAACCAAAGTGCCCGAAGTGACG
AAACCAAGTTTAAGCCAACCAACGGCCGCCAGCCCAATTGGCAGCTCTCCATCGCCACCAGTCAATGGTG
GCAACAATGCCAAAAGGGTGGCAGTGCCGAACGGACAACCGCCAAGCGCCGCCCGCTACATGCCTCGGGA
GGTGCCGCCGCGATTCCGTTGCCAGCAGGACCACAAAGTGTTACTAAAACGTGGGCAGCCCCCTCCACCG
TCCTGCATGCTCCTTGGGGGTGGGGCAGGGCCTCCTCCCTGCACAGCACCTGGAGCAAACCCAAACAACG
CACAAGTGACAGGAGCGCTGCTGCAGAGTGAGAGTGGGACTGCGCCAGACTCAACCCTTGGAGGTGCTGC
TGCTTCAAATTATGCAAATTCCACTTGGGGCTCGGGAGCCTCCTCCAACAACGGCACCTCCCCCAACCCA
ATTCACATCTGGGACAAGGTGATTGTAGACGGGTCTGACATGGAAGAGTGGCCTTGTATTGCCAGCAAAG
ACACTGAATCTTCTTCCGAAAACACCACCGATAACAACAGTGCCTCGAACCCTGGCTCTGAGAAGAGCAC
TCTGCCAGGAAGCACCACTAGTAACAAAGGAAAAGGGAGCCAGTGCCAGTCTGCAAGTTCTGGGAACGAA
TGTAATCTTGGGGTCTGGAAATCTGACCCTAAGGCTAAATCTGTTCAATCTTCCAACTCTACTACAGAGA
ACAACAATGGACTAGGAAATTGGAGGAATGTGAGTGGTCAGGATAGAATTGGACCTGGCTCTGGCTTCAG
CAACTTTAACCCAAATAGCAACCCATCTGCCTGGCCAGCACTGGTCCAAGAAGGAACTTCTAGGAAAGGG
GCATTGGAAACAGATAATAGTAATTCCAGTGCACAGGTTAGCACAGTAGGTCAGACATCCAGGGAACAGC
AGTCAAAGATGGAAAATGCGGGTGTTAATTTTGTTGTCTCTGGCAGAGAACAGGCTCAAATTCATAACAC
TGATGGACCAAAAAATGGAAACACTAACTCCTTGAACTTAAGTTCACCAAACCCCATGGAGAATAAGGGA
ATGCCCTTTGGAATGGGCTTGGGGAACACCTCCAGGAGCACTGATGCCCCTTCACAAAGCACTGGAGATC
GAAAGACTGGGAGTGTTGGATCTTGGGGTGCAGCTAGGGGGCCTTCTGGAACTGACACAGTCTCTGGACA
AGGCAATTCTGGAAACAATGGGAACAATGGAAAAGAGAGAGAGGACTCCTGGAAAGGAGCTTCTGTTCAG
AAATCAACTGGGTCAAAAAATGACTCTTGGGACAACAATAACAGGTCTACGGGTGGGTCCTGGAACTTTG
GCCCCCAGGACTCTAATGACAACAAATGGGGTGAAGGGAACAAAATGACATCTGGGGTCTCTCAGGGAGA
ATGGAAACAGCCGACTGGGTCTGATGAGTTGAAAATTGGAGAATGGAGTGGTCCAAACCAACCAAATTCT
AGCACTGGAGCATGGGACAATCAAAAGGGCCACCCCCTCCCTGAAAACCAAGGCAATGCCCAGGCTCCCT
GTTGGGGAAGATCTTCCAGCTCCACAGGAAGTGAAGTTGGAGGTCAAAGCACTGGAAGCAACCACAAAGC
AGGAAGTAGTGACAGTCATAACTCTGGCCGTCGGTCGTACAGGCCCACACATCCTGATTGTCAGGCTGTC
TTGCAGACTCTTTTGAGCCGAACTGATTTGGACCCCAGGGTGCTCTCAAACACTGGCTGGGGCCAAACTC
AAATTAAGCAGGACACAGTGTGGGACATTGAAGAGGTGCCAAGGCCTGAGGGGAAATCTGACAAAGGAAC
TGAGGGGTGGGAGAGCGCTGCCACACAGACCAAGAACTCAGGGGGCTGGGGAGATGCACCCAGCCAAAGC
AATCAAATGAAGTCTGGATGGGGGGAGCTCTCAGCCTCTACAGAGTGGAAAGACCCCAAGAACACAGGAG
GCTGGAATGACTACAAGAACAACAACTCTTCCAACTGGGGAGGAGGACGACCTGATGAAAAGACACCTTC
CTCTTGGAATGAGAATCCCAGCAAGGATCAGGGGTGGGGAGGTGGACGCCAGCCCAATCAAGGATGGTCT
TCTGGAAAGAATGGTTGGGGGGAGGAAGTCGATCAGACAAAAAACAGCAATTGGGAAAGTTCTGCAAGTA
AACCTGTGTCTGGGTGGGGTGAAGGAGGGCAGAATGAAATCGGGACTTGGGGTAATGGTGGCAATGCAAG
CCTAGCTTCAAAAGGTGGGTGGGAGGATTGCAAAAGATCCCCAGCATGGAATGAGACGGGCCGACAGCCC
AATTCCTGGAATAAACAACACCAACAGCAGCAGCCCCCACAGCAGCCGCCGCCACCACAACCAGAGGCTT
CTGGTTCGTGGGGAGGCCCACCCCCACCACCTCCAGGCAACGTTCGACCTTCCAATTCCAGCTGGAGCAG
CGGGCCACAGCCTGCAACACCTAAGGATGAGGAACCCAGTGGTTGGGAAGAGCCATCCCCACAGTCAATT
AGTCGGAAAATGGACATTGATGATGGCACTTCAGCATGGGGAGACCCTAACAGTTATAACTACAAGAATG
TGAATCTGTGGGATAAGAATTCCCAAGGGGGCCCAGCACCTCGAGAACCAAACCTGCCCACCCCAATGAC
CAGTAAATCGGCATCAGATTCCAAATCTATGCAAGACGGCTGGGGGGAGAGTGACGGGCCAGTCACAGGA
GCTCGCCATCCCAGCTGGGAAGAGGAGGAGGATGGAGGAGTCTGGAACACCACTGGCTCTCAGGGCAGTG
CTTCCTCCCACAACTCAGCAAGCTGGGGACAAGGAGGAAAGAAACAAATGAAGTGCTCACTCAAAGGAGG
AAACAATGATTCATGGATGAATCCTCTTGCCAAACAGTTTTCAAATATGGGATTGCTGAGTCAGACTGAA
GATAATCCAAGCAGCAAAATGGATTTGTCTGTAGGAAGCCTTTCAGATAAAAAATTTGATGTGGACAAGC
GAGCGATGAATCTCGGGGATTTTAATGATATCATGAGGAAGGATCGATCTGGGTTCCGTCCACCTAATTC
CAAAGACATGGGAACCACAGATAGTGGGCCTTATTTTGAGAAGGGCGGTAGTCGTGGTTTGTTTGGAAAC
AGCACAGCACAATCGAGAGGTCTGCACACACCCGTGCGGCCACTAAATTCTTCTCCCAGTCTCCGGGCGC
AAGTGCCTCCCCAGTTTATTTCCCCCCAGGTTTCTGCCTCAATGCTCAAGCAGTTTCCCAACAGTGGCCT
GAGTCCAGGTCTTTTCAATGTGGGGCCCCAGTTATCTCCTCAACAAATTGCCATGCTGAGCCAGCTTCCA
CAAATTCCCCAGTTTCAGTTGGCATGTCAGCTTCTCTTGCAGCAGCAGCAACAGCAGCGGTTGTTACAGA
ACCAGAGAAAGATTTCTCAAGCTGTACGCCAACAGCAAGAGCAGCAGCTGGCTCGAATGGTGAGTGCACT
GCAGCAGCAGCAGCAGCAGCAGAGGTGAGGATCCACCGGATCTAGATAACTGATCATAATCAGCCATACC
ACATTTGTAGAGGTTTTACTTGCTTTAAAAAACCTCCCACACCTCCCCCTGAACCTGAAACATAAAATGA
ATGCAATTGTTGTTGTTAACTTGTTTATTGCAGCTTATAATGGTTACAAATAAAGCAATAGCATCACAAA
TTTCACAAATAAAGCATTTTTTTCACTGCATTCTAGTTGTGGTTTGTCCAAACTCATCAATGTATCTTAA
CGCGTAAATTGTAAGCGTTAATATTTTGTTAAAATTCGCGTTAAATTTTTGTTAAATCAGCTCATTTTTT
AACCAATAGGCCGAAATCGGCAAAATCCCTTATAAATCAAAAGAATAGACCGAGATAGGGT
[37 nt withheld, positions 5452-5488]
AAAGAACGTGGACTCCAACGTCAAAGG
[49 nt withheld, positions 5516-5564]
T
[91 nt withheld, positions 5566-5656]
G
[124 nt withheld, positions 5658-5781]
CAGGTGGCACTTTTCGGGGAAATGTGCGCGGAACCCCTATTTGTTTATTTTTCTAAATACATTCAAATAT
GTATCCGCTCATGAGACAATAACCCTGATAAATGCTTCAATAATATTGAAAAAGGAAGAGTCCTGAGGCG
GAAAGAACCAGCTGTGGAATGTGTGTCAGTTAGGGTGTGGAAAGTCCCCAGGCTCCCCAGCAGGCAGAAG
TATGCAAAGCATGCATCTCAATTAGTCAGCAACCAGGTGTGGAAAGTCCCCAGGCTCCCCAGCAGGCAGA
AGTATGCAAAGCATGCATCTCAATTAGTCAGCAACCATAGTCCCGCCCCTAACTCCGCCCATCCCGCCCC
TAACTCCGCCCAGTTCCGCCCATTCTCCGCCCCATGGCTGACTAATTTTTTTTATTTATGCAGAGGCCGA
GGCCGCCTCGGCCTCTGAGCTATTCCAGAAGTAGTGAGGAGGCTTTTTTGGAGGCCTAGGCTTTTGCAAA
GATCGATCAAGAGACAGGATGAGGATCGTTTCGCATGATTGAACAAGATGGATTGCACGCAGGTTCTCCG
GCCGCTTGGGTGGAGAGGCTATTCGGCTATGACTGGGCACAACAGACAATCGGCTGCTCTGATGCCGCCG
TGTTCCGGCTGTCAGCGCAGGGGCGCCCGGTTCTTTTTGTCAAGACCGACCTGTCCGGTGCCCTGAATGA
ACTGCAAGACGAGGCAGCGCGGCTATCGTGGCTGGCCACGACGGGCGTTCCTTGCGCAGCTGTGCTCGAC
GTTGTCACTGAAGCGGGAAGGGACTGGCTGCTATTGGGCGAAGTGCCGGGGCAGGATCTCCTGTCATCTC
ACCTTGCTCCTGCCGAGAAAGTATCCATCATGGCTGATGCAATGCGGCGGCTGCATACGCTTGATCCGGC
TACCTGCCCATTCGACCACCAAGCGAAACATCGCATCGAGCGAGCACGTACTCGGATGGAAGCCGGTCTT
GTCGATCAGGATGATCTGGACGAAGAGCATCAGGGGCTCGCGCCAGCCGAACTGTTCGCCAGGCTCAAGG
CGAGCATGCCCGACGGCGAGGATCTCGTCGTGACCCATGGCGATGCCTGCTTGCCGAATATCATGGTGGA
AAATGGCCGCTTTTCTGGATTCATCGACTGTGGCCGGCTGGGTGTGGCGGACCGCTATCAGGACATAGCG
TTGGCTACCCGTGATATTGCTGAAGAGCTTGGCGGCGAATGGGCTGACCGCTTCCTCGTGCTTTACGGTA
TCGCCGCTCCCGATTCGCAGCGCATCGCCTTCTATCGCCTTCTTGACGAGTTCTTCTGAGCGGGACTCTG
GGGTTCGAAATGACCGACCAAGCGACGCCCAACCTGCCATCACGAGATTTCGATTCCACCGCCGCCTTCT
ATGAAAGGTTGGGCTTCGGAATCGTTTTCCGGGACGCCGGCTGGATGATCCTCCAGCGCGGGGATCTCAT
GCTGGAGTTCTTCGCCCACCCTAGGGGGAGGCTAACTGAAACACGGAAGGAGACAATACCGGAAGGAACC
CGCGCTATGACGGCAATAAAAAGACAGAATAAAACGCACGGTGTTGGGTCGTTTGTTCATAAACGCGGGG
TTCGGTCCCAGGGCTGGCACTCTGTCGATACCCCACCGAGACCCCATTGGGGCCAATACGCCCGCGTTTC
TTCCTTTTCCCCACCCCACCCCCCAAGTTCGGGTGAAGGCCCAGGGCTCGCAGCCAACGTCGGGGCGGCA
GGCCCTGCCATAGCCTCAGGTTACTCATATATACTTTAGATTGATTTAAAACTTCATTTTTAATTTAAAA
GGATCTAGGTGAAGATCCTTTTTGATAATCTCATGACCAAAATCCCTTAACGTGAGTTTTCGTTCCACTG
AGCGTCAGACCCCGTAGAAAAGATCAAAGGATCTTCTTGAGATCCTTTTTTTCTGCGCGTAATCTGCTGC
TTGCAAACAAAAAAACCACCGCTACCAGCGGTGGTTTGTTTGCCGGATCAAGAGCTACCAACTCTTTTTC
CGAAGGTAACTGGCTTCAGCAGAGCGCAGATACCAAATACTGTCCTTCTAGTGTAGCCGTAGTTAGGCCA
CCACTTCAAGAACTCTGTAGCACCGCCTACATACCTCGCTCTGCTAATCCTGTTACCAGTGGCTGCTGCC
AGTGGCGATAAGTCGTGTCTTACCGGGTTGGACTCAAGACGATAGTTACCGGATAAGGCGCAGCGGTCGG
GCTGAACGGGGGGTTCGTGCACACAGCCCAGCTTGGAGCGAACGACCTACACCGAACTGAGATACCTACA
GCGTGAGCTATGAGAAAGCGCCACGCTTCCCGAAGGGAGAAAGGCGGACAGGTATCCGGTAAGCGGCAGG
GTCGGAACAGGAGAGCGCACGAGGGAGCTTCCAGGGGGAAACGCCTGGTATCTTTATAGTCCTGTCGGGT
TTCGCCACCTCTGACTTGAGCGTCGATTTTTGTGATGCTCGTCAGGGGGGCGGAGCCTATGGAAAAACGC
CAGCAACGCGGCCTTTTTACGGTTCCTGGCCTTTTGCTGGCCTTTTGCTCACATGTTCTTTCCTGCGTTA
TCCCCTGATTCTGTGGATAACCGTATTACCGCCATGCAT
Features (pLannotate 1.2.2; 17 found; start..end, strand, type, name):
     61..364     +  enhancer       CMV enhancer: human cytomegalovirus immediate early enhancer
    365..568     +  promoter       CMV promoter: human cytomegalovirus (CMV) immediate early promoter
    564..597     +  LTR            5' LTR (truncated) (fragment): truncated 5' long terminal repeat (LTR) from HIV-1
    613..631     +  promoter       T7 promoter: promoter for bacteriophage T7 RNA polymerase
    665..1381    +  CDS            EGFP: EGFP is a basic (constitutively fluorescent) green fluorescent protein published in 1996, derived from Aequorea victoria. It is reported to be a rapidly-maturing weak dimer with moderate acid sensitivity.
   1382..1412    +  misc_feature   MCS (fragment): multiple cloning site
   1412..4936    +  CDS            TNRC6B (fragment): TNR6B_HUMAN - Also known as KIAA1093. Experimental evidence at protein level: Swiss-Prot protein existence level 1. Plays a role in RNA-mediated gene silencing by both micro- RNAs (miRNAs) and short interfering RNAs (siRNAs) (PubMed:16289642, PubMed:19167051, PubMed:19304925, PubMed:32354837). Required for miRNA- dependent translational repression and siRNA-dependent endonucleolytic cleavage of complementary mRNAs by argonaute family proteins (PubMed:16289642, PubMed:19167051, PubMed:19304925, PubMed:32354837). As scaffolding protein associates with argonaute proteins bound to partially comple
   5091..5175    +  CDS            large T antigen (fragment): large T antigen from SV40 (simian virus 40)
   5198..5319    +  polyA_signal   SV40 poly(A) signal: SV40 polyadenylation signal
   5353..5781    -  rep_origin     f1 ori (sequence partly withheld): f1 bacteriophage origin of replication; arrow indicates direction of (+) strand synthesis
   5808..5912    +  promoter       AmpR promoter: bla
   5914..6271    +  promoter       SV40 promoter: SV40 enhancer and early promoter
   6306..7100    +  CDS            NeoR/KanR: aminoglycoside phosphotransferase from Tn5; aph(3')-II (or nptII); confers resistance to neomycin, kanamycin, and G418 (Geneticin®)
   7121..7273    +  CDS            ble (fragment): BLE_KLEPN - Experimental evidence at protein level: Swiss-Prot protein existence level 1. Binding protein with a strong affinity to the bleomycin family of antibiotics. Binds to CL990; an antimitotic-antibiotic compound. From Klebsiella pneumoniae.
   7332..7379    +  polyA_signal   HSV TK poly(A) signal: herpes simplex virus thymidine kinase polyadenylation signal (Cole and Stacy, 1985)
   7470..7486    -  polyA_signal   bGH poly(A) signal (fragment): bovine growth hormone polyadenylation signal
   7708..8296    +  rep_origin     ori: high-copy-number ColE1/pMB1/pBR322/pUC origin of replication
