[The description below was written by a language model from this plasmid's Addgene catalogue record and pLannotate feature annotations shown in this document.]
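Description:
pT7-EGFP-C1-HsTNRC6Biso1 1-1218_L is an 8.4 kb mammalian expression plasmid that produces an N-terminally EGFP-tagged fragment of human TNRC6B isoform 1 (residues 1–1218). The catalogue lists the backbone as unknown, but the name and feature layout suggest an EGFP-C1-type vector with an added T7 promoter. The CMV immediate-early enhancer and promoter drive transcription in mammalian cells. The bacteriophage T7 promoter sits between CMV and the EGFP start, which would also allow transcription by T7 RNA polymerase. EGFP is followed by a short remnant of the multiple cloning site and then the TNRC6B coding sequence, and the transcript is terminated by the SV40 polyadenylation signal. The automated annotation also reports short fragment matches (HIV-1 LTR, SV40 large T antigen, ble, bGH poly(A)). These are most likely incidental or residual backbone sequences rather than functional elements.

The plasmid replicates at high copy in E. coli from a ColE1/pUC-type origin and also carries an f1 origin. A single NeoR/KanR gene (Tn5 aminoglycoside phosphotransferase) is preceded by both a bacterial bla promoter and the SV40 early promoter, and is followed by the HSV TK poly(A) signal. It therefore gives kanamycin resistance in bacteria and can support G418 selection in mammalian cells.

TNRC6B is a GW182-family scaffold protein that associates with Argonaute proteins and mediates miRNA-directed silencing. The associated study concerned the recruitment of cytoplasmic deadenylase complexes to miRNA targets by GW182 proteins, so a tagged truncation like this fits localisation, interaction or domain-mapping experiments. Relative to the NCBI reference, the insert carries four amino-acid substitutions (S441G, H1088R, Q1106R, Q1183R) and a deletion of Q1218. The depositor sequence may be theoretical or only partly verified.
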