Addgene plasmid #146887: pT7-EGFP-C1-HsTNRC6Biso1 1-1218_L
Purpose: Mammalian Expression of HsTNRC6Biso1_1-1218
Depositing lab: Elisa Izaurralde. Depositing organization: Max Planck Institute for Developmental Biology. Publication: GW182 proteins directly recruit cytoplasmic deadenylase complexes to miRNA targets. Braun JE, Huntzinger E, Fauser M, Izaurralde E. Mol Cell. 2011 Oct 7;44(1):120-33. 10.1016/j.molcel.2011.09.007 PubMed 21981923.
Backbone
  Vector backbone: Unknown
  Vector type: Mammalian Expression
Growth in bacteria
  Bacterial resistance: Kanamycin, 50 μg/mL
  Growth temperature: 37°C
  Growth strain: DH5alpha
  Copy number: High Copy
Gene/Insert
  Gene/Insert name: HsTNRC6Biso1_1-1218
  Species: H. sapiens (human)
  Mutation: 4 non silent mutations, S441G, H1088R, Q1106R, Q1183R and a deletion of Q1218 compared to the sequence given by NCBI:NM_015088.
  Entrez Gene: TNRC6B (a.k.a. GDSBA)
  Cloning method: Unknown
Terms and licenses: Academic/Nonprofit Terms; Industry Terms: Not Available to Industry
Depositor comments: Plasmids from this collection were made available to the research community and donated after the lab closed. Please note that the sequence provided by the depositing laboratory may be theoretical/predicted or based on Sanger sequencing results. There may be discrepancies between sequencing results obtained by Addgene and the depositor sequence. If an Addgene verified sequence is not available, please contact before placing your order to request that our lab fully sequence the plasmid.
How to cite: pT7-EGFP-C1-HsTNRC6Biso1 1-1218_L was a gift from Elisa Izaurralde (Addgene plasmid # 146887 ; http://n2t.net/addgene:146887 ; RRID:Addgene_146887)
